>Addgene plasmid #207394 | pSmart-EF1alpha-NlaCas7-p65 | addgene full sequence | sequence record 410189 | Addgene NGS Result
CGACGGATCGGGAGATCTCCCGATCCCCTATGGTGCACTCTCAGTACAATCTGCTCTGATGCCGCATAGT
TAAGCCAGTATCTGCTCCCTGCTTGTGTGTTGGAGGTCGCTGAGTAGTGCGCGAGCAAAATTTAAGCTAC
AACAAGGCAAGGCTTGACCGACAATTGCATGAAGAATCTGCTTAGGGTTAGGCGTTTTGCGCTGCTTCGC
GGAGGCTCCGGTGCCCGTCAGTGGGCAGAGCGCACATCGCCAACAGTCCCCGAGAAGTTGGGGGGAGGGG
TCGGCAATTGAACCGGTGCCTAGAGAAGGTGGAGCGGGGTAAACTGGGAAAGTGATGTCGTGTACTGGCT
CCGCCTTTTTCCCGAGGGTGGGGGAGAACCGTATATAAGTGCAGTAGTCGCCGTGAACGTTCTTTTTCGC
AACGGGTTTGCCGCCAGAACACAGGTAAGTGCCGTGTGTGGTTCCCGCGGGCCTGGCCTCTTTACGGGTT
ATGGCCCTTGCGTGCCTTGAATTACTTCCACCTGGCTCCAGTACGTGATTCTTGATCCCGAGCTGGAGCC
AGGGGCGGGCCTTGCGCTTTAGGAGCCCCTTCGCCTCGTGCTTGAGTTGAGGCCTGGCCTGGGCGCTGGG
GCCGCCGCGTGCGAATCTGGTGGCACCTTCGCGCCTGTCTCGCTGCTTTCGATAAGTCTCTAGCCATTTA
AAATTTTTGATGACCTGCTGCGACGCTTTTTTTCTGGCAAGATAGTCTTGTAAATGCGGGCCAGGATCTG
CACACTGGTATTTCGGTTTTTGGGGCCGCGGGCGGCGACGGGGCCCGTGCGTCCCAGCGCACATGTTCGG
AGAGGCGGGGCCTGCGAGCGCGGCCACCGAGAATCGGACGGGGGTAGTCTCAAGCTGGCCGGCCTGCTCT
GGTGCCTGGCCTCGCGCAGCCGTGTATCGCCCCGCACTGGGCGGCAAGGCTGGCCCGGTCGGCACCAGTT
GCGTGAGCGGAAAGATGGCCGCTTCCCGGCCCTGCTCCAGGGGGCTCAAAATGGAGGACGCGGCGCTCGG
GAGAGCGGGCGGGTGAGTCACCCACACAAAGGAAAGGGGCCTTTCCGTCCTCAGCCGTCGCTTCATGTGA
CTCCACGGAGTACCGGGCGCCGTCCAGGCACCTCGATTAGTTCTGGAGCTTTTGGAGTACGTCGTCTTTA
GGTTGGGGGGAGGGGTTTTATGCGATGGAGTTTCCCCACACTGAGTGGGTGGAGACTGAAGTTAGGCCAG
CTTGGCACTTGATGTAATTCTCCTTGGAATTTGCCCTTTTTGAGTTTGGATCTTGGTTCATTCTCAAGCC
TCAGACAGTGGTTCAAAGTTTTTTTCTTCCATTTCAGGTGTCGTGAACACCGCCACCATGACCATCGAGA
AGCGCTACGACTTCGTGTTCCTGTTCGACGTGCAAGACGGCAACCCCAACGGCGATCCTGATGCCGGAAA
CCTGCCTAGAATCGACCCTCAGACAGGCGAGGGCCTCGTGACAGATGTGTGCCTGAAGCGGAAAGTGCGG
AACTTCATCCAGATGACCCAGAACGACGAGCACCACGACATCTTCATCAGAGAGAAGGGCATCCTGAACA
ACCTGATCGACGAGGCCCACGAGCAAGAGAACGTGAAGGGCAAAGAGAAAGGCGAGAAAACCGAGGCCGC
CAGACAGTACATGTGCAGCCGGTACTACGACATCAGAACCTTCGGCGCCGTGATGACCACCGGCAAGAAT
GCTGGACAAGTGCGGGGACCTGTGCAGCTGACCTTCAGCAGATCCATCGATCCCATCATGACCCTGGAAC
ACAGCATCACCAGAATGGCCGTGACCAATGAGAAGGACGCCAGCGAAACCGGCGACAACAGAACCATGGG
CAGAAAGTTCACCGTGCCTTACGGCCTGTACCGGTGCCACGGCTTTATCAGCACCCACTTCGCCAAGCAG
ACCGGCTTCAGCGAGAACGACCTGGAACTGTTTTGGCAGGCCCTGGTCAACATGTTCGATCACGATCACT
CTGCCGCCAGAGGCCAGATGAATGCCAGAGGACTGTACGTGTTCGAGCACAGCAACAACCTGGGAGATGC
CCCTGCCGACAGCCTGTTCAAGAGAATCCAGGTGGTCAAGAAAGACGGCGTGGAAGTCGTGCGGAGCTTC
GACGATTACCTGGTGTCCGTGGACGACAAGAACCTGGAAGAGACAAAGCTGCTGCGGAAGCTCGGCGGCT
CTGTGGGCTATCCTTACGACGTGCCAGACTACGCCCCCAAGAAAAAGAGGAAGGTGGCGGCCGCTGGATC
CCCTTCAGGGCAGATCAGCAACCAGGCCCTGGCTCTGGCCCCTAGCTCCGCTCCAGTGCTGGCCCAGACT
ATGGTGCCCTCTAGTGCTATGGTGCCTCTGGCCCAGCCACCTGCTCCAGCCCCTGTGCTGACCCCAGGAC
CACCCCAGTCACTGAGCGCTCCAGTGCCCAAGTCTACACAGGCCGGCGAGGGGACTCTGAGTGAAGCTCT
GCTGCACCTGCAGTTCGACGCTGATGAGGACCTGGGAGCTCTGCTGGGGAACAGCACCGATCCCGGAGTG
TTCACAGATCTGGCCTCCGTGGACAACTCTGAGTTTCAGCAGCTGCTGAATCAGGGCGTGTCCATGTCTC
ATAGTACAGCCGAACCAATGCTGATGGAGTACCCCGAAGCCATTACCCGGCTGGTGACCGGCAGCCAGCG
GCCCCCCGACCCCGCTCCAACTCCCCTGGGAACCAGCGGCCTGCCTAATGGGCTGTCCGGAGATGAAGAC
TTCTCAAGCATCGCTGATATGGACTTTAGTGCCCTGCTGTCACAGATTTCCTCTTGACGTCGCTGATCAG
CCTCGACTGTGCCTTCTAGTTGCCAGCCATCTGTTGTTTGCCCCTCCCCCGTGCCTTCCTTGACCCTGGA
AGGTGCCACTCCCACTGTCCTTTCCTAATAAAATGAGGAAATTGCATCGCATTGTCTGAGTAGGTGTCAT
TCTATTCTGGGGGGTGGGGTGGGGCAGGACAGCAAGGGGGAGGATTGGGAAGACAATAGCAGGAACGAAT
TCAAGCTTGATATCATTCAGGACGAGCCTCAGACTCCAGCGTAACTGGACTGCAATCAACTCACTGGCTC
ACCTTCACGGGTGGGCCTTTCTTCGGTAGAAAATCAAAGGATCTTCTTGAGATCCTTTTTTTCTGCGCGT
AATCTGCTGCTTGCAAACAAAAAAACCACCGCTACCAGCGGTGGTTTGTTTGCCGGATCAAGAGCTACCA
ACTCTTTTTCCGAGGTAACTGGCTTCAGCAGAGCGCAGATACCAAATACTGTTCTTCTAGTGTAGCCGTA
GTTAGGCCACCACTTCAAGAACTCTGTAGCACCGCCTACATACCTCGCTCTGCTAATCCTGTTACCAGTG
GCTGCTGCCAGTGGCGATAAGTCGTGTCTTACCGGGTTGGACTCAAGACGATAGTTACCGGATAAGGCGC
AGCGGTCGGGCTGAACGGGGGGTTCGTGCACACAGCCCAGCTTGGAGCGAACGACCTACACCGAACTGAG
ATACCTACAGCGTGAGCTATGAGAAAGCGCCACGCTTCCCGAAGGGAGAAAGGCGGACAGGTATCCGGTA
AGCGGCAGGGTCGGAACAGGAGAGCGCACGAGGGAGCTTCCAGGGGGAAACGCCTGGTATCTTTATAGTC
CTGTCGGGTTTCGCCACCTCTGACTTGAGCATCGATTTTTGTGATGCTCGTCAGGGGGGCGGAGCCTATG
GAAAAACGCCAGCAACGCAGAAAGGCCCACCCGAAGGTGAGCCAGGTGATTACATTTGGGCCCTCAGAAA
AACTCATCGAGCATCAAGTGAAACTGCAATTTATTCATATCAGGATTATCAATACCATATTTTTGAAAAA
GCCGTTTCTGTAATGAAGGAGAAAACTCACCGAGGCAGTTCCATAGGATGGCAAGATCCTGGTATCGGTC
TGCGATTCCGACTCGTCCAACATCAATACAACCTATTAATTTCCCCTCGTCAAAAATAAGGTTATCAAGT
GAGAAATCACCATGAGTGACGACTGAATCCGGTGAGAATGGCAAAAGCTTATGCATTTCTTTCCAGACTT
GTTCAACAGGCCAGCCATTACGCTCGTCATCAAAATCACTCGCACCAACCAAACCGTTATTCATTCGTGA
TTGCGCCTGAGCGAGACGAAATACGCGATCGCCGTTAAAAGGACAATTACAAACAGGAATCGAATGCAAC
CGGCGCAGGAACACTGCCAGCGCATCAACAATATTTTCACCTGAATCAGGATATTCTTCTAATACCTGGA
ATGCTGTTTTCCCTGGGATCGCAGTGGTGAGTAACCATGCATCATCAGGAGTACGGATAAAATGCTTGAT
GGTCGGAAGAGGCATAAATTCCGTCAGCCAGTTTAGCCTGACCATCTCATCTGTAACATCATTGGCAACG
CTACCTTTGCCATGTTTCAGAAACAACTCTGGCGCATCGGGCTTCCCATACAATCGATAGATTGTCGCAC
CTGATTGCCCGACATTATCGCGAGCCCATTTATACCCATATAAATCAGCATCCATGTTGGAATTTAATCG
CGGCCTCGAGCAAGACGTTTCCCGTTGAATATGGCTCATTTTAGCTTCCTTAGCTCCTGAAAATCTCGAT
AACTCAAAAAATACGCCCGGTAGTGATCTTATTTCATTATGGTGAAAGTTGGAACCTCTTACGTGCCGAT
CAAGTCAAAAGCCTCCGGTCGGAGGCTTTTGACTTTCTGCTATGGAGGTCAGGTATGATTTAAATGGTCA
GTATTGAGCGATATCTAGAGAATTCGTC
Features (pLannotate 1.2.2; 10 found; start..end, strand, type, name):
     29..81      -  misc_feature   bom (fragment): basis of mobility region from pBR322
    214..1376    +  promoter       EF-1α promoter: strong constitutive promoter for human elongation factor EF-1α
   2312..2854    +  CDS            Rela (fragment): TF65_MOUSE - Also known as Nfkb3. Experimental evidence at protein level: Swiss-Prot protein existence level 1. NF-kappa-B is a pleiotropic transcription factor present in almost all cell types and is the endpoint of a series of signal transduction events that are initiated by a vast array of stimuli related to many biological processes such as inflammation, immunity, differentiation, cell growth, tumorigenesis and apoptosis. NF-kappa-B is a homo- or heterodimeric complex formed by the Rel-like domain- containing proteins RELA/p65, RELB, NFKB1/p105, NFKB1/p50, REL and NFKB2/p52. The heterodime
   2877..2988    +  polyA_signal   bGH poly(A) signal: bovine growth hormone polyadenylation signal
   3146..3175    +  terminator     T3Te terminator: phage T3 early transcription terminator
   3197..3784    +  rep_origin     ori: high-copy-number ColE1/pMB1/pBR322/pUC origin of replication
   3796..3823    -  terminator     T7Te terminator: phage T7 early transcription terminator
   3846..4659    -  CDS            KanR (fragment): aminoglycoside phosphotransferase; aph(3')-Ia; confers resistance to kanamycin in bacteria or G418 (Geneticin®) in eukaryotes
   4660..4762    -  promoter       cat promoter: promoter of the E. coli cat gene encoding chloramphenicol acetyltransferase
   4763..4794    -  terminator     tonB terminator: bidirectional E. coli tonB-P14 transcription terminator
