[The description below was written by a language model from this plasmid's Addgene catalogue record and pLannotate feature annotations shown in this document.]
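Description:
pSmart-EF1alpha-NlaCas7-p65 is a compact mammalian expression plasmid of about 4.9 kb built by Gibson assembly in the pSmart HC Kan backbone. It is propagated in E. coli at high copy from a ColE1/pUC-type origin and selected with kanamycin through an aph(3')-Ia resistance gene, annotated here as driven by a cat promoter. As is characteristic of this backbone family, short transcription terminators (T3Te, T7Te and tonB) flank the origin and marker, insulating the cloned insert from transcription arising in the vector and vice versa. A small remnant of the pBR322 bom region is also annotated. No mammalian selection cassette is recorded, so the plasmid appears suited to transient transfection.

The payload is a single expression cassette of roughly 2.9 kb. The strong constitutive human EF-1α promoter drives an open reading frame encoding NlaCas7 fused to a p65 transcriptional activation domain, followed by the bovine growth hormone polyadenylation signal. The record lists an NLS for nuclear import and an HA epitope tag for detection, though their positions are not given and neither is annotated in the feature table. The table also does not label the Cas7 coding region itself, which presumably occupies the unannotated stretch between the promoter and the p65 segment. The p65 segment is matched to a fragment of mouse RelA. Cas7 is the repeating backbone subunit of the type I Cascade complex, so fusing it to p65 would bring multiple activator domains to a crRNA-specified target site. The associated work concerns type I-C CRISPR-Cas3 systems. The plasmid's stated purpose is expression of this activator fusion in mammalian cells, presumably alongside the other Cascade components and a guide, which this plasmid does not supply.
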