Addgene plasmid #207394: pSmart-EF1alpha-NlaCas7-p65
Purpose: Expresses NlaCas7-p65 activator fusion in mammalian cells
Depositing lab: Yan Zhang. Depositing organization: University of Michigan. Publication: Exploiting activation and inactivation mechanisms in type I-C CRISPR-Cas3 for genome-editing applications. Hu C, Myers MT, Zhou X, Hou Z, Lozen ML, Nam KH, Zhang Y, Ke A. Mol Cell. 2024 Feb 1;84(3):463-475.e5. doi: 10.1016/j.molcel.2023.12.034. Epub 2024 Jan 18. PubMed 38242128.
Backbone
  Vector backbone: pSmart HC Kan
  Backbone manufacturer: Lucigen
  Backbone size w/o insert (bp): 1993
  Total vector size (bp): 4859
  Vector type: Mammalian Expression
Growth in bacteria
  Bacterial resistance: Kanamycin, 50 μg/mL
  Growth temperature: 37°C
  Growth strain: DH5alpha
  Copy number: High Copy
Gene/Insert
  Gene/Insert name: EF1a-NlaCas7-p65-bGH polyA
  Insert size (bp): 2866
  Promoter: EF1a
  Tag / fusion protein: NLS; HA
  Cloning method: Gibson Cloning
  Sequencing primers: 5′ ATGACCATCGAGAAGCGCTA; 3′ gctggcaactagaaggcaca
Terms and licenses: Academic/Nonprofit Terms; Industry Terms: Not Available to Industry
How to cite: pSmart-EF1alpha-NlaCas7-p65 was a gift from Yan Zhang (Addgene plasmid # 207394 ; http://n2t.net/addgene:207394 ; RRID:Addgene_207394)
